>Addgene plasmid #121187 | pMK376 (Hygro-P2A-mClover) | addgene full sequence | sequence record 235391 | Addgene NGS Result
CGATCGGTGCGGGCCTCTTCGCTATTACGCCAGCTGGCGAAAGGGGGATGTGCTGCAAGGCGATTAAGTT
GGGTAACGCCAGGGTTTTCCCAGTCACGACGTTGTAAAACGACGGCCAGTGAGCGCGCGTAATACGACTC
ACTATAGGGCGAATTGGGTACCGGGCCCCCCCTCGAGGTCGACGGTATCGATAAGCTTGATATCGCCACC
ATGAAAAAGCCTGAACTCACCGCGACGTCTGTCGAGAAGTTTCTGATCGAAAAGTTCGACAGCGTCTCCG
ACCTGATGCAGCTCTCGGAGGGCGAAGAATCTCGTGCTTTCAGCTTCGATGTAGGAGGGCGTGGATATGT
CCTGCGGGTAAATAGCTGCGCCGATGGTTTCTACAAAGATCGTTATGTTTATCGGCACTTTGCATCGGCC
GCGCTCCCGATTCCGGAAGTGCTTGACATTGGGGAATTCAGCGAGAGCCTGACCTATTGCATCTCCCGCC
GTGCACAGGGTGTCACGTTGCAAGACCTGCCTGAAACCGAACTGCCCGCTGTTCTGCAGCCGGTCGCGGA
GGCCATGGATGCGATCGCTGCGGCCGATCTTAGCCAGACGAGCGGGTTCGGCCCATTCGGACCGCAAGGA
ATCGGTCAATACACTACATGGCGTGATTTCATATGCGCGATTGCTGATCCCCATGTGTATCACTGGCAAA
CTGTGATGGACGACACCGTCAGTGCGTCCGTCGCGCAGGCTCTCGATGAGCTGATGCTTTGGGCCGAGGA
CTGCCCCGAAGTCCGGCACCTCGTGCACGCGGATTTCGGCTCCAACAATGTCCTGACGGACAATGGCCGC
ATAACAGCGGTCATTGACTGGAGCGAGGCGATGTTCGGGGATTCCCAATACGAGGTCGCCAACATCTTCT
TCTGGAGGCCGTGGTTGGCTTGTATGGAGCAGCAGACGCGCTACTTCGAGCGGAGGCATCCGGAGCTTGC
AGGATCGCCGCGGCTCCGGGCGTATATGCTCCGCATTGGTCTTGACCAACTCTATCAGAGCTTGGTTGAC
GGCAATTTCGATGATGCAGCTTGGGCGCAGGGTCGATGCGACGCAATCGTCCGATCCGGAGCCGGGACTG
TCGGGCGTACACAAATCGCCCGCAGAAGCGCGGCCGTCTGGACCGATGGCTGTGTAGAAGTACTCGCCGA
TAGTGGAAACCGACGCCCCAGCACTCGTCCGAGGGCAAAGGAATCAGGAAGCGGAGCTACTAACTTCAGC
CTGCTGAAGCAGGCTGGAGACGTGGAGGAGAACCCTGGACCTAGATCTATGGTGAGCAAGGGCGAGGAGC
TGTTCACCGGGGTGGTGCCCATCCTGGTCGAGCTGGACGGCGACGTAAACGGCCACAAGTTCAGCGTCCG
CGGCGAGGGCGAGGGCGATGCCACCAACGGCAAGCTGACCCTGAAGTTCATCTGCACCACCGGCAAGCTG
CCCGTGCCCTGGCCCACCCTCGTGACCACCTTCGGCTACGGCGTGGCCTGCTTCAGCCGCTACCCCGACC
ACATGAAGCAGCACGACTTCTTCAAGTCCGCCATGCCCGAAGGCTACGTCCAGGAGCGCACCATCTCTTT
CAAGGACGACGGTACCTACAAGACCCGCGCCGAGGTGAAGTTCGAGGGCGACACCCTGGTGAACCGCATC
GAGCTGAAGGGCATCGACTTCAAGGAGGACGGCAACATCCTGGGGCACAAGCTGGAGTACAACTTCAACA
GCCACAACGTCTATATCACGGCCGACAAGCAGAAGAACGGCATCAAGGCTAACTTCAAGATCCGCCACAA
CGTTGAGGACGGCAGCGTGCAGCTCGCCGACCACTACCAGCAGAACACCCCCATCGGCGACGGCCCCGTG
CTGCTGCCCGACAACCACTACCTGAGCCATCAGTCCAAGCTGAGCAAAGACCCCAACGAGAAGCGCGATC
ACATGGTCCTGCTGGAGTTCGTGACCGCCGCCGGGATTACACATGGCATGGACGAGCTGTACAAGGGCGC
TGGTGCAGGCGCCGGATCCACTAGTTCTAGAGCGGCCGCCACCGCGGTGGAGCTCCAGCTTTTGTTCCCT
TTAGTGAGGGTTAATTGCGCGCTTGGCGTAATCATGGTCATAGCTGTTTCCTGTGTGAAATTGTTATCCG
CTCACAATTCCACACAACATACGAGCCGGAAGCATAAAGTGTAAAGCCTGGGGTGCCTAATGAGTGAGCT
AACTCACATTAATTGCGTTGCGCTCACTGCCCGCTTTCCAGTCGGGAAACCTGTCGTGCCAGCTGCATTA
ATGAATCGGCCAACGCGCGGGGAGAGGCGGTTTGCGTATTGGGCGCTCTTCCGCTTCCTCGCTCACTGAC
TCGCTGCGCTCGGTCGTTCGGCTGCGGCGAGCGGTATCAGCTCACTCAAAGGCGGTAATACGGTTATCCA
CAGAATCAGGGGATAACGCAGGAAAGAACATGTGAGCAAAAGGCCAGCAAAAGGCCAGGAACCGTAAAAA
GGCCGCGTTGCTGGCGTTTTTCCATAGGCTCCGCCCCCCTGACGAGCATCACAAAAATCGACGCTCAAGT
CAGAGGTGGCGAAACCCGACAGGACTATAAAGATACCAGGCGTTTCCCCCTGGAAGCTCCCTCGTGCGCT
CTCCTGTTCCGACCCTGCCGCTTACCGGATACCTGTCCGCCTTTCTCCCTTCGGGAAGCGTGGCGCTTTC
TCATAGCTCACGCTGTAGGTATCTCAGTTCGGTGTAGGTCGTTCGCTCCAAGCTGGGCTGTGTGCACGAA
CCCCCCGTTCAGCCCGACCGCTGCGCCTTATCCGGTAACTATCGTCTTGAGTCCAACCCGGTAAGACACG
ACTTATCGCCACTGGCAGCAGCCACTGGTAACAGGATTAGCAGAGCGAGGTATGTAGGCGGTGCTACAGA
GTTCTTGAAGTGGTGGCCTAACTACGGCTACACTAGAAGAACAGTATTTGGTATCTGCGCTCTGCTGAAG
CCAGTTACCTTCGGAAAAAGAGTTGGTAGCTCTTGATCCGGCAAACAAACCACCGCTGGTAGCGGTGGTT
TTTTTGTTTGCAAGCAGCAGATTACGCGCAGAAAAAAAGGATCTCAAGAAGATCCTTTGATCTTTTCTAC
GGGGTCTGACGCTCAGTGGAACGAAAACTCACGTTAAGGGATTTTGGTCATGAGATTATCAAAAAGGATC
TTCACCTAGATCCTTTTAAATTAAAAATGAAGTTTTAAATCAATCTAAAGTATATATGAGTAAACTTGGT
CTGACAGTTACCAATGCTTAATCAGTGAGGCACCTATCTCAGCGATCTGTCTATTTCGTTCATCCATAGT
TGCCTGACTCCCCGTCGTGTAGATAACTACGATACGGGAGGGCTTACCATCTGGCCCCAGTGCTGCAATG
ATACCGCGAGACCCACGCTCACCGGCTCCAGATTTATCAGCAATAAACCAGCCAGCCGGAAGGGCCGAGC
GCAGAAGTGGTCCTGCAACTTTATCCGCCTCCATCCAGTCTATTAATTGTTGCCGGGAAGCTAGAGTAAG
TAGTTCGCCAGTTAATAGTTTGCGCAACGTTGTTGCCATTGCTACAGGCATCGTGGTGTCACGCTCGTCG
TTTGGTATGGCTTCATTCAGCTCCGGTTCCCAACGATCAAGGCGAGTTACATGATCCCCCATGTTGTGCA
AAAAAGCGGTTAGCTCCTTCGGTCCTCCGATCGTTGTCAGAAGTAAGTTGGCCGCAGTGTTATCACTCAT
GGTTATGGCAGCACTGCATAATTCTCTTACTGTCATGCCATCCGTAAGATGCTTTTCTGTGACTGGTGAG
TACTCAACCAAGTCATTCTGAGAATAGTGTATGCGGCGACCGAGTTGCTCTTGCCCGGCGTCAATACGGG
ATAATACCGCGCCACATAGCAGAACTTTAAAAGTGCTCATCATTGGAAAACGTTCTTCGGGGCGAAAACT
CTCAAGGATCTTACCGCTGTTGAGATCCAGTTCGATGTAACCCACTCGTGCACCCAACTGATCTTCAGCA
TCTTTTACTTTCACCAGCGTTTCTGGGTGAGCAAAAACAGGAAGGCAAAATGCCGCAAAAAAGGGAATAA
GGGCGACACGGAAATGTTGAATACTCATACTCTTCCTTTTTCAATATTATTGAAGCATTTATCAGGGTTA
TTGTCTCATGAGCGGATACATATTTGAATGTATTTAGAAAAATAAACAAATAGGGGTTCCGCGCACATTT
CCCCGAAAAGTGCCACCTG
[124 nt withheld, positions 4290-4413]
C
[91 nt withheld, positions 4415-4505]
A
[49 nt withheld, positions 4507-4555]
CCTTTGACGTTGGAGTCCACGTTCTTT
[37 nt withheld, positions 4583-4619]
ACCCTATCTCGGTCTATTCTTTTGATTTATAAGGGATTTTGCCGATTTCGGCCTATTGGTTAAAAAAATG
AGCTGATTTAACAAAAATTTAACGCGAATTTTAACAAAATATTAACGCTTACAATTTCCATTCGCCATTC
AGGCTGCGCAACTGTTGGGAAGGG
Features (pLannotate 1.2.2; 15 found; start..end, strand, type, name):
    130..148     +  promoter       T7 promoter: promoter for bacteriophage T7 RNA polymerase
    157..205     -  misc_feature   MCS (fragment): pBluescript multiple cloning site
    211..1233    +  CDS            hph: KHYB_ECOLX - Experimental evidence at protein level: Swiss-Prot protein existence level 1. The aminoglycoside phosphotransferases achieve inactivation of their antibiotic substrates by phosphorylation. Only phosphorylates hygromycin and closely related compounds such as demethyl analogs and destomycin. From Escherichia coli.
   1309..2025    +  CDS            Clover: Clover is a basic (constitutively fluorescent) green/yellow fluorescent protein published in 2012, derived from Aequorea victoria. It is reported to be a rapidly-maturing weak dimer with high acid sensitivity.
   2044..2085    -  misc_feature   MCS (fragment): pBluescript multiple cloning site
   2098..2116    -  promoter       T3 promoter: promoter for bacteriophage T3 RNA polymerase
   2161..2177    -  protein_bind   lac operator: The lac repressor binds to the lac operator to inhibit transcription in E. coli. This inhibition can be relieved by adding lactose or isopropyl-β-D-thiogalactopyranoside (IPTG). lac repressor encoded by lacI
   2185..2215    -  promoter       lac promoter: promoter for the E. coli lac operon
   2230..2251    -  protein_bind   CAP binding site: CAP binding activates transcription in the presence of cAMP. E. coli catabolite activator protein
   2264..2356    -  CDS            lacI (fragment): lac repressor; lacI; The lac repressor binds to the lac operator to inhibit transcription in E. coli. This inhibition can be relieved by adding lactose or isopropyl-β-D-thiogalactopyranoside (IPTG).
   2539..3127    -  rep_origin     ori: high-copy-number ColE1/pMB1/pBR322/pUC origin of replication
   3298..4158    -  CDS            AmpR: β-lactamase; bla; confers resistance to ampicillin, carbenicillin, and related antibiotics
   4159..4263    -  promoter       AmpR promoter: bla
   4290..4648    +  rep_origin     f1 ori (sequence partly withheld): f1 bacteriophage origin of replication; arrow indicates direction of (+) strand synthesis
   4750..122     -  CDS            lacZα (fragment) (across the origin): LacZα fragment of β-galactosidase; lacZ fragment
