[The description below was written by a language model from this plasmid's Addgene catalogue record and pLannotate feature annotations shown in this document.]
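Description:
pMK376 (Hygro-P2A-mClover) is a 4.8 kb pBluescript-based plasmid that carries a cassette for N-terminal tagging of genes and is catalogued under the CRISPR vector type. It comes from a toolkit associated with generating auxin-inducible degron cell lines. It is a high-copy plasmid maintained in E. coli through the ColE1/pUC-type origin and selected with ampicillin via the β-lactamase gene and its promoter. It retains the usual pBluescript features: an f1 origin for single-stranded DNA production, remnants of lacZα and the lac promoter/operator region, and T7 and T3 phage promoters flanking the split multiple cloning site in which the insert sits.

The payload is a synthetic open reading frame made up of the hygromycin B phosphotransferase gene (hph), a P2A self-cleaving peptide (named in the insert; it presumably lies in the short unannotated gap between the two coding sequences), and the green/yellow fluorescent protein mClover. No eukaryotic promoter or polyadenylation signal is annotated around the cassette. This fits a promoterless donor design, in which the cassette is knocked in at the start of an endogenous coding sequence so that the target gene's own promoter drives expression. In that arrangement, ribosomal skipping at P2A would release the hygromycin resistance protein separately and leave mClover fused to the N-terminus of the target protein, so correctly integrated cells become hygromycin resistant and fluorescent. The annotated features include no homology arms, guide RNA or Cas9, so the plasmid most likely serves as a template or cloning source for locus-specific donors, although the record states its purpose only as N-terminal tagging. The cloning sites used to build it are not recorded.
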