Addgene plasmid #121187: pMK376 (Hygro-P2A-mClover)
Purpose: N-terminal tagging
Depositing lab: Masato Kanemaki. Depositing organization: National Institute of Genetics. Publication: Generation of conditional auxin-inducible degron (AID) cells and tight control of degron-fused proteins using the degradation inhibitor auxinole. Yesbolatova A, Natsume T, Hayashi KI, Kanemaki MT. Methods. 2019 Apr 23. pii: S1046-2023(18)30331-1. doi: 10.1016/j.ymeth.2019.04.010. PubMed 31026591.
Backbone
  Vector backbone: pBluescript
  Vector type: CRISPR
Growth in bacteria
  Bacterial resistance: Ampicillin, 100 μg/mL
  Growth temperature: 37°C
  Growth strain: DH5alpha
  Copy number: High Copy
Gene/Insert
  Gene/Insert name: Hygro-P2A-mClover
  Species: Synthetic
  Cloning method: Restriction Enzyme; 5′ cloning site Unknown (unknown if destroyed); 3′ cloning site Unknown (unknown if destroyed)
Terms and licenses: Academic/Nonprofit Terms; Industry Terms: Not Available to Industry
How to cite: pMK376 (Hygro-P2A-mClover) was a gift from Masato Kanemaki (Addgene plasmid # 121187 ; http://n2t.net/addgene:121187 ; RRID:Addgene_121187)
